Addgene plasmid #62990: pPyCAG-Nanog(F102A)-IP
Purpose: Expresses Mouse Nanog F102A Mutants. It is modified from pPyCAG-Nanog-IP (Addgene Plasmid #13838).
Depositing lab: Shinya Yamanaka. Depositing organization: J. David Gladstone Institutes.
Backbone
  Vector backbone: pPyCAG-Nanog-IP
  Backbone manufacturer: Shinya Yamanaka
  Backbone size w/o insert (bp): 6378
  Total vector size (bp): 7359
  Vector type: Mammalian Expression
  Selectable markers: Puromycin
Growth in bacteria
  Bacterial resistance: Ampicillin, 100 μg/mL
  Growth temperature: 37°C
  Growth strain: DH5alpha
  Copy number: High Copy
Gene/Insert
  Gene/Insert name: Mouse Nanog F102A Mutant
  Species: M. musculus (mouse)
  Insert size (bp): 918
  Mutation: Changed Phenylalanine 102 (103AA in Mouse Protein) to Alanine
  Entrez Gene: Nanog (a.k.a. 2410002E02Rik, ENK, Stm1, ecat4)
Resource information
  A portion of this plasmid was derived from a plasmid made by: pPyCAG-Nanog-IP (Addgene # 13838)
Terms and licenses: Academic/Nonprofit Terms; Industry Terms: Not Available to Industry
How to cite: pPyCAG-Nanog(F102A)-IP was a gift from Shinya Yamanaka (Addgene plasmid # 62990 ; http://n2t.net/addgene:62990 ; RRID:Addgene_62990)
