[The description below was written by a language model from this plasmid's Addgene catalogue record and pLannotate feature annotations shown in this document.]
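Description:
pPyCAG-Nanog(F102A)-IP is a mammalian expression plasmid of about 7.4 kb that produces a point-mutant form of mouse Nanog, the homeodomain transcription regulator that supports self-renewal and pluripotency of embryonic stem cells. It was derived from the parental wild-type construct pPyCAG-Nanog-IP. The mutation replaces phenylalanine 102 (noted in the record as residue 103 of the mouse protein) with alanine. In bacteria the plasmid replicates from a high-copy ColE1/pUC-type origin and is selected through the β-lactamase (AmpR) gene.

Expression is driven by the composite CAG promoter, annotated here as the CMV immediate-early enhancer, the chicken β-actin promoter and a chimeric β-actin/β-globin intron, which together give strong constitutive transcription in many mammalian cell types. The Nanog coding sequence is flanked by attB1 and attB2 sites, consistent with the insert having been introduced by Gateway recombination. No epitope tag is annotated. Downstream, an EMCV IRES links the Nanog reading frame to the puromycin N-acetyltransferase gene, and the bicistronic transcript ends at a bGH polyadenylation signal. Because both proteins are translated from one mRNA, puromycin selection enriches for cells that also express the Nanog mutant.

The backbone also carries an SV40 origin, additional SV40 poly(A) signals and remnant lac and SV40 promoter fragments. The "Py" in the name suggests a polyoma-based episomal element, but none is annotated in the feature table. The record gives no use beyond expressing the F102A mutant, and the functional consequence of the substitution is not described.
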