Features (pLannotate 1.2.2; 22 found; start..end, strand, type, name):
    576..710     +  polyA_signal   SV40 poly(A) signal: SV40 polyadenylation signal
    724..1103    +  enhancer       CMV enhancer: human cytomegalovirus immediate early enhancer
   1105..1382    +  promoter       chicken β-actin promoter: No description available
   1383..2399    +  intron         chimeric intron: chimera between introns from chicken β-actin and rabbit β-globin
   2437..2461    +  protein_bind   attB1: mutant version of attB; recombination site for the Gateway® BP reaction BP Clonase™
   2467..3381    +  CDS            Nanog: NANOG_MOUSE - Also known as Ecat4, Enk. Experimental evidence at protein level: Swiss-Prot protein existence level 1. Transcription regulator involved in inner cell mass and embryonic stem (ES) cells proliferation and self-renewal (PubMed:25825768). Imposes pluripotency on ES cells and prevents their differentiation towards extraembryonic endoderm and trophectoderm lineages. Blocks bone morphogenetic protein-induced mesoderm differentiation of ES cells by physically interacting with SMAD1 and interfering with the recruitment of coactivators to the active SMAD transcriptional complexes. Acts as
   3390..3414    -  protein_bind   attB2: mutant version of attB; recombination site for the Gateway® BP reaction BP Clonase™
   3542..4004    +  misc_feature   IRES: internal ribosome entry site (IRES) of the encephalomyocarditis virus (EMCV)
   4018..4617    +  CDS            PuroR: puromycin N-acetyltransferase; pac from Streptomyces alboniger; confers resistance to puromycin
   4704..4928    +  polyA_signal   bGH poly(A) signal: bovine growth hormone polyadenylation signal
   4932..4948    +  promoter       SV40 promoter (fragment): SV40 enhancer and early promoter
   4999..5015    -  protein_bind   lac operator: The lac repressor binds to the lac operator to inhibit transcription in E. coli. This inhibition can be relieved by adding lactose or isopropyl-β-D-thiogalactopyranoside (IPTG). lac repressor encoded by lacI
   5023..5053    -  promoter       lac promoter: promoter for the E. coli lac operon
   5068..5089    -  protein_bind   CAP binding site: CAP binding activates transcription in the presence of cAMP. E. coli catabolite activator protein
   5102..5141    -  CDS            lacI (fragment): lac repressor; lacI; The lac repressor binds to the lac operator to inhibit transcription in E. coli. This inhibition can be relieved by adding lactose or isopropyl-β-D-thiogalactopyranoside (IPTG).
   5148..5170    +  promoter       SV40 promoter (fragment): SV40 enhancer and early promoter
   5194..5329    +  rep_origin     SV40 ori: SV40 origin of replication
   5349..5483    +  polyA_signal   SV40 poly(A) signal: SV40 polyadenylation signal
   5485..5539    -  CDS            lacI (fragment): lac repressor; lacI; The lac repressor binds to the lac operator to inhibit transcription in E. coli. This inhibition can be relieved by adding lactose or isopropyl-β-D-thiogalactopyranoside (IPTG).
   5722..6310    -  rep_origin     ori: high-copy-number ColE1/pMB1/pBR322/pUC origin of replication
   6481..7341    -  CDS            AmpR: β-lactamase; bla; confers resistance to ampicillin, carbenicillin, and related antibiotics
   7342..7358    -  promoter       AmpR promoter (fragment): bla
>Addgene plasmid #62990 | pPyCAG-Nanog(F102A)-IP | depositor full sequence | sequence record 107872 | pPyCAG-Nanog(F102A)-IP sequence 7358 bps
GACCGCTTTGGAAAAACAAAGACTGTATTTCCTGGAAATTAATGTTTATTCAATAAACTGTGTATTCAGC
TATATTCACATAGTGGTGAGGCTGAAATGAGGCGGGAAGAGGCGGTTGGGGCTTAATTATATCAATTTGG
GTGGCCCCACAGCGCCTCCAAGGCGCCAGTCCTGTTTTGACAAGTTGCCTCTGGAAGCCTCTCTTCTTTT
TCTCCAGAGTAAGCGGAGGCCAGGGGCCCCCGGCCTCTGCTTAATACTAAAAAAAACAGCTGTTGTCATA
GTAATGATTGGGTGGAAACATTCCAGGCCTGGGTGGAGAGGCTTTTTGCTTCCTCTTGCAAAACCACACT
GACATTCCAGGCCTGGGTGGAGAGGCTTTTTGCTTCCTCTTGCAAAACCACACTGCCCTCTGGAGGGCAG
TTGCCTAGCAACTAATTAAAAGAGGATGTCGCACGGCCAGCTGCGGTCAGTTAGTCACTTCCTGCTTAAC
TGACTTGACATTTTCTATTTTAAGAGTCGGGAGGAAAATTACTGTGTTGGAGGCCCTCCGCCATCTTCTG
AAGCTGAATCGAATTAACTTGTTTATTGCAGCTTATAATGGTTACAAATAAAGCAATAGCATCACAAATT
TCACAAATAAAGCATTTTTTTCACTGCATTCTAGTTGTGGTTTGTCCAAACTCATCAATGTATCTTATCA
TGTCTGGATCTGATATCATCGTCGACATTGATTATTGACTAGTTATTAATAGTAATCAATTACGGGGTCA
TTAGTTCATAGCCCATATATGGAGTTCCGCGTTACATAACTTACGGTAAATGGCCCGCCTGGCTGACCGC
CCAACGACCCCCGCCCATTGACGTCAATAATGACGTATGTTCCCATAGTAACGCCAATAGGGACTTTCCA
TTGACGTCAATGGGTGGAGTATTTACGGTAAACTGCCCACTTGGCAGTACATCAAGTGTATCATATGCCA
AGTACGCCCCCTATTGACGTCAATGACGGTAAATGGCCCGCCTGGCATTATGCCCAGTACATGACCTTAT
GGGACTTTCCTACTTGGCAGTACATCTACGTATTAGTCATCGCTATTACCATGGTCGAGGTGAGCCCCAC
GTTCTGCTTCACTCTCCCCATCTCCCCCCCCTCCCCACCCCCAATTTTGTATTTATTTATTTTTTAATTA
TTTTGTGCAGCGATGGGGGCGGGGGGGGGGGGGGGGCGCGCGCCAGGCGGGGCGGGGCGGGGCGAGGGGC
GGGGCGGGGCGAGGCGGAGAGGTGCGGCGGCAGCCAATCAGAGCGGCGCGCTCCGAAAGTTTCCTTTTAT
GGCGAGGCGGCGGCGGCGGCGGCCCTATAAAAAGCGAAGCGCGCGGCGGGCGGGAGTCGCTGCGCGCTGC
CTTCGCCCCGTGCCCCGCTCCGCCGCCGCCTCGCGCCGCCCGCCCCGGCTCTGACTGACCGCGTTACTCC
CACAGGTGAGCGGGCGGGACGGCCCTTCTCCTCCGGGCTGTAATTAGCGCTTGGTTTAATGACGGCTTGT
TTCTTTTCTGTGGCTGCGTGAAAGCCTTGAGGGGCTCCGGGAGGGCCCTTTGTGCGGGGGGAGCGGCTCG
GGGGGTGCGTGCGTGTGTGTGTGCGTGGGGAGCGCCGCGTGCGGCTCCGCGCTGCCCGGCGGCTGTGAGC
GCTGCGGGCGCGGCGCGGGGCTTTGTGCGCTCCGCAGTGTGCGCGAGGGGAGCGCGGCCGGGGGCGGTGC
CCCGCGGTGCGGGGGGGGCTGCGAGGGGAACAAAGGCTGCGTGCGGGGTGTGTGCGTGGGGGGGTGAGCA
GGGGGTGTGGGCGCGTCGGTCGGGCTGCAACCCCCCCTGCACCCCCCTCCCCGAGTTGCTGAGCACGGCC
CGGCTTCGGGTGCGGGGCTCCGTACGGGGCGTGGCGCGGGGCTCGCCGTGCCGGGCGGGGGGTGGCGGCA
GGTGGGGGTGCCGGGCGGGGCGGGGCCGCCTCGGGCCGGGGAGGGCTCGGGGGAGGGGCGCGGCGGCCCC
CGGAGCGCCGGCGGCTGTCGAGGCGCGGCGAGCCGCAGCCATTGCCTTTTATGGTAATCGTGCGAGAGGG
CGCAGGGACTTCCTTTGTCCCAAATCTGTGCGGAGCCGAAATCTGGGAGGCGCCGCCGCACCCCCTCTAG
CGGGCGCGGGGCGAAGCGGTGCGGCGCCGGCAGGAAGGAAATGGGCGGGGAGGGCCTTCGTGCGTCGCCG
CGCCGCCGTCCCCTTCTCCCTCTCCAGCCTCGGGGCTGTCCGCGGGGGGACGGCTGCCTTCGGGGGGGAC
GGGGCAGGGCGGGGTTCGGCTTCTGGCGTGTGACCGGCGGCTCTAGAGCCTCTGCTAACCATGTTCATGC
CTTCTTCTTTTTCNTACAGCTCCTGGGCAACGTGCTGGTTATTGTGCTGAATTATCACAAGTTTGTACAA
AAAAGCAGGCTCTGACATGAGTGTGGGTCTTCCTGGTCCCCACAGTTTGCCTAGTTCTGAGGAAGCATCG
AATTCTGGGAACGCCTCATCAATGCCTGCAGTTTTTCATCCCGAGAACTATTCTTGCTTACAAGGGTCTG
CTACTGAGATGCTCTGCACAGAGGCTGCCTCTCCTCGCCCTTCCTCTGAAGACCTGCCTCTTCAAGGCAG
CCCTGATTCTTCTACCAGTCCCAAACAAAAGCTCTCAAGTCCTGAGGCTGACAAGGGCCCTGAGGAGGAG
GAGAACAAGGTCCTTGCCAGGAAGCAGAAGATGCGGACTGTGGCCTCTCAGGCCCAGCTGTGTGCACTCA
AGGACAGGTTTCAGAAGCAGAAGTACCTCAGCCTCCAGCAGATGCAAGAACTCTCCTCCATTCTGAACCT
GAGCTATAAGCAGGTTAAGACCTGGTTTCAAAACCAAAGGATGAAGTGCAAGCGGTGGCAGAAAAACCAG
TGGTTGAAGACTAGCAATGGTCTGATTCAGAAGGGCTCAGCACCAGTGGAGTATCCCAGCATCCATTGCA
GCTATCCCCAGGGCTATCTGGTGAACGCATCTGGAAGCCTTTCCATGTGGGGCAGCCAGACTTGGACCAA
CCCAACTTGGAGCAGCCAGACCTGGACCAACCCAACTTGGAACAACCAGACCTGGACCAACCCAACTTGG
AGCAGCCAGGCCTGGACCGCTCAGTCCTGGAACGGCCAGCCTTGGAATGCTGCTCCGCTCCATAACTTCG
GGGAGGACTTTCTGCAGCCTTACGTACAGTTGCAGCAAAACTTCTCTGCCAGTGATTTGGAGGTGAATTT
GGAAGCCACTAGGGAAAGCCATGCGCATTTTAGCACCCCACAAGCCTTGGAATTATTCCTGAACTACTCT
GTGACTCCACCAGGTGAAATATGAGACTTACCCAGCTTTCTTGTACAAAGTGGTGATAATTCCGCCCCCC
CCCCCTCTCCCTCCCCCCCCCTAACGTTACTGGCCGAAGCCGCTTGGAATAAGGCCGGTGTGCGTTTGTC
TATATGTTATTTTCCACCATATTGCCGTCTTTTGGCAATGTGAGGGCCCGGAAACCTGGCCCTGTCTTCT
TGACGAGCATTCCTAGGGGTCTTTCCCCTCTCGCCAAAGGAATGCAAGGTCTGTTGAATGTCGTGAAGGA
AGCAGTTCCTCTGGAAGCTTCTTGAAGACAAACAACGTCTGTAGCGACCCTTTGCAGGCAGCGGAACCCC
CCACCTGGCGACAGGTGCCTCTGCGGCCAAAAGCCACGTGTATAAGATACACCTGCAAAGGCGGCACAAC
CCCAGTGCCACGTTGTGAGTTGGATAGTTGTGGAAAGAGTCAAATGGCTCTCCTCAAGCGTATTCAACAA
GGGGCTGAAGGATGCCCAGAAGGTACCCCATTGTATGGGATCTGATCTGGGGCCTCGGTGCACATGCTTT
ACATGTGTTTAGTCGAGGTTAAAAAAACGTCTAGGCCCCCCGAACCACGGGGACGTGGTTTTCCTTTGAA
AAACACGATGATAATATGGCCACAACCATGACCGAGTACAAGCCCACGGTGCGCCTCGCCACCCGCGACG
ACGTCCCCAGGGCCGTACGCACCCTCGCCGCCGCGTTCGCCGACTACCCCGCCACGCGCCACACCGTCGA
TCCGGACCGCCACATCGAGCGGGTCACCGAGCTGCAAGAACTCTTCCTCACGCGCGTCGGGCTCGACATC
GGCAAGGTGTGGGTCGCGGACGACGGCGCCGCGGTGGCGGTCTGGACCACGCCGGAGAGCGTCGAAGCGG
GGGCGGTGTTCGCCGAGATCGGCCCGCGCATGGCCGAGTTGAGCGGTTCCCGGCTGGCCGCGCAGCAACA
GATGGAAGGCCTCCTGGCGCCGCACCGGCCCAAGGAGCCCGCGTGGTTCCTGGCCACCGTCGGCGTCTCG
CCCGACCACCAGGGCAAGGGTCTGGGCAGCGCCGTCGTGCTCCCCGGAGTGGAGGCGGCCGAGCGCGCCG
GGGTGCCCGCCTTCCTGGAGACCTCCGCGCCCCGCAACCTCCCCTTCTACGAGCGGCTCGGCTTCACCGT
CACCGCCGACGTCGAGGTGCCCGAAGGACCGCGCACCTGGTGCATGACCCGCAAGCCCGGTGCCTGACGC
CCGCCCCACGACCCGCAGCGCCCGACCGAAAGGAGCGCACGACCCCATGCATCGATGATCTAGAGCTCGC
TGATCAGCCTCGACTGTGCCTTCTAGTTGCCAGCCATCTGTTGTTTGCCCCTCCCCCGTGCCTTCCTTGA
CCCTGGAAGGTGCCACTCCCACTGTCCTTTCCTAATAAAATGAGGAAATTGCATCGCATTGTCTGAGTAG
GTGTCATTCTATTCTGGGGGGTGGGGTGGGGCAGGACAGCAAGGGGGAGGATTGGGAAGACAATAGCAGG
CATGCTGGGGATGCGGTGGGCTCTATGGCTTCTGAGGCGGAAAGAACCTGCAGCCCAAGCTTGGCGTAAT
CATGGTCATAGCTGTTTCCTGTGTGAAATTGTTATCCGCTCACAATTCCACACAACATACGAGCCGGAAG
CATAAAGTGTAAAGCCTGGGGTGCCTAATGAGTGAGCTAACTCACATTAATTGCGTTGCGCTCACTGCCC
GCTTTCCAGTCGGGAAACCTGTCGTGCCAGCGGATCCGCATCTCAATTAGTCAGCAACCATAGTCCCGCC
CCTAACTCCGCCCATCCCGCCCCTAACTCCGCCCAGTTCCGCCCATTCTCCGCCCCATGGCTGACTAATT
TTTTTTATTTATGCAGAGGCCGAGGCCGCCTCGGCCTCTGAGCTATTCCAGAAGTAGTGAGGAGGCTTTT
TTGGAGGCCTAGGCTTTTGCAAAAAGCTAACTTGTTTATTGCAGCTTATAATGGTTACAAATAAAGCAAT
AGCATCACAAATTTCACAAATAAAGCATTTTTTTCACTGCATTCTAGTTGTGGTTTGTCCAAACTCATCA
ATGTATCTTATCATGTCTGGATCCGCTGCATTAATGAATCGGCCAACGCGCGGGGAGAGGCGGTTTGCGT
ATTGGGCGCTCTTCCGCTTCCTCGCTCACTGACTCGCTGCGCTCGGTCGTTCGGCTGCGGCGAGCGGTAT
CAGCTCACTCAAAGGCGGTAATACGGTTATCCACAGAATCAGGGGATAACGCAGGAAAGAACATGTGAGC
AAAAGGCCAGCAAAAGGCCAGGAACCGTAAAAAGGCCGCGTTGCTGGCGTTTTTCCATAGGCTCCGCCCC
CCTGACGAGCATCACAAAAATCGACGCTCAAGTCAGAGGTGGCGAAACCCGACAGGACTATAAAGATACC
AGGCGTTTCCCCCTGGAAGCTCCCTCGTGCGCTCTCCTGTTCCGACCCTGCCGCTTACCGGATACCTGTC
CGCCTTTCTCCCTTCGGGAAGCGTGGCGCTTTCTCATAGCTCACGCTGTAGGTATCTCAGTTCGGTGTAG
GTCGTTCGCTCCAAGCTGGGCTGTGTGCACGAACCCCCCGTTCAGCCCGACCGCTGCGCCTTATCCGGTA
ACTATCGTCTTGAGTCCAACCCGGTAAGACACGACTTATCGCCACTGGCAGCAGCCACTGGTAACAGGAT
TAGCAGAGCGAGGTATGTAGGCGGTGCTACAGAGTTCTTGAAGTGGTGGCCTAACTACGGCTACACTAGA
AGAACAGTATTTGGTATCTGCGCTCTGCTGAAGCCAGTTACCTTCGGAAAAAGAGTTGGTAGCTCTTGAT
CCGGCAAACAAACCACCGCTGGTAGCGGTGGTTTTTTTGTTTGCAAGCAGCAGATTACGCGCAGAAAAAA
AGGATCTCAAGAAGATCCTTTGATCTTTTCTACGGGGTCTGACGCTCAGTGGAACGAAAACTCACGTTAA
GGGATTTTGGTCATGAGATTATCAAAAAGGATCTTCACCTAGATCCTTTTAAATTAAAAATGAAGTTTTA
AATCAATCTAAAGTATATATGAGTAAACTTGGTCTGACAGTTACCAATGCTTAATCAGTGAGGCACCTAT
CTCAGCGATCTGTCTATTTCGTTCATCCATAGTTGCCTGACTCCCCGTCGTGTAGATAACTACGATACGG
GAGGGCTTACCATCTGGCCCCAGTGCTGCAATGATACCGCGAGACCCACGCTCACCGGCTCCAGATTTAT
CAGCAATAAACCAGCCAGCCGGAAGGGCCGAGCGCAGAAGTGGTCCTGCAACTTTATCCGCCTCCATCCA
GTCTATTAATTGTTGCCGGGAAGCTAGAGTAAGTAGTTCGCCAGTTAATAGTTTGCGCAACGTTGTTGCC
ATTGCTACAGGCATCGTGGTGTCACGCTCGTCGTTTGGTATGGCTTCATTCAGCTCCGGTTCCCAACGAT
CAAGGCGAGTTACATGATCCCCCATGTTGTGCAAAAAAGCGGTTAGCTCCTTCGGTCCTCCGATCGTTGT
CAGAAGTAAGTTGGCCGCAGTGTTATCACTCATGGTTATGGCAGCACTGCATAATTCTCTTACTGTCATG
CCATCCGTAAGATGCTTTTCTGTGACTGGTGAGTACTCAACCAAGTCATTCTGAGAATAGTGTATGCGGC
GACCGAGTTGCTCTTGCCCGGCGTCAATACGGGATAATACCGCGCCACATAGCAGAACTTTAAAAGTGCT
CATCATTGGAAAACGTTCTTCGGGGCGAAAACTCTCAAGGATCTTACCGCTGTTGAGATCCAGTTCGATG
TAACCCACTCGTGCACCCAACTGATCTTCAGCATCTTTTACTTTCACCAGCGTTTCTGGGTGAGCAAAAA
CAGGAAGGCAAAATGCCGCAAAAAAGGGAATAAGGGCGACACGGAAATGTTGAATACTCATACTCTTCCT
TTTTCAAT
