>Addgene plasmid #62990 | pPyCAG-Nanog(F102A)-IP | addgene partial sequence | sequence record 107850 | pCAG-F 5'-GCAACGTGCTGGTTATTGTG-3'
GAATTATCACAAGTTTGTACAAAAAAGCAGGCTCTGACATGAGTGTGGGTCTTCCTGGTCCCCACAGTTT
GCCTAGTTCTGAGGAAGCATCGAATTCTGGGAACGCCTCATCAATGCCTGCAGTTTTTCATCCCGAGAAC
TATTCTTGCTTACAAGGGTCTGCTACTGAGATGCTCTGCACAGAGGCTGCCTCTCCTCGCCCTTCCTCTG
AAGACCTGCCTCTTCAAGGCAGCCCTGATTCTTCTACCAGTCCCAAACAAAAGCTCTCAAGTCCTGAGGC
TGACAAGGGCCCTGAGGAGGAGGAGAACAAGGTCCTTGCCAGGAAGCAGAAGATGCGGACTGTGGCCTCT
CAGGCCCAGCTGTGTGCACTCAAGGACAGGTTTCAGAAGCAGAAGTACCTCAGCCTCCAGCAGATGCAAG
AACTCTCCTCCATTCTGAACCTGAGCTATAAGCAGGTTAAGACCTGGTTTCAAAACCAAAGGATGAAGTG
CAAGCGGTGGCAGAAAAACCAGTGGTTGAAGACTAGCAATGGTCTGATTCAGAAGGGCTCAGCACCAGTG
GAGTATCCCAGCATCCATTGCAGCTATCCCCAGGGCTATCTGGTGAACGCATCTGGAAGCCTTTCCATGT
GGGGCAGCCAGACTTGGACCAACCCAACTTGGAGCAGCCAGACCTGGACCAACCCAACTTGGAACAACCA
GACCTGGACCAACCCAACTTGGAGCAGCCAGGCCTGGACCGCTCAGTCCTGGAACGGCCAGCCTTGGAAT
GCTGCTCCGCTCCATAACTTCGGGGAGGACTTTCTGCAGCCTTACGTACAGTTGCAGCAAAACTTCTCTG
CCAGTGATTTGGAGGTGAATTTGGAAGCCACTAGGGAAAGCCATGCGCATTTTAGCACCCCACAAGCCTT
GGAATTATTCCTGAACTACTCTGTGACTCCACCAGGTGAAATATGAGACTTACCCAGCTTTCTTGTACAA
AGTGGTGATAATTC
