>Addgene plasmid #62990 | pPyCAG-Nanog(F102A)-IP | addgene partial sequence | sequence record 107871 | pCDH-rev 5'-GCATTCCTTTGGCGAGAG-3'
GAAGACAGGGCCAGGTTTCCGGGCCCTCACATTGCCAAAAGACGGCAATATGGTGGAAAATAACATATAG
ACAAACGCACACCGGCCTTATTCCAAGCGGCTTCGGCCAGTAACGTTAGGGGGGGGGAGGGAGAGGGGGG
GGGGG
